>Addgene plasmid #112399 | pZBTB5.1.0-gDNA | depositor full sequence | sequence record 211790 | Full Sequence
TAGAGCTAGAAATAGCAAGTTAAAATAAGGCTAGTCCGTTATCAACTTGAAAAAGTGGCACCGAGTCGGT
GCTTTTTTGTTTTAGAGCTAGAAATAGCAAGTTAAAATAAGGCTAGTCCGTTTTTAGCGCGTGCGCCAAT
TCTGCAGACAAATGGCTCTAGAGGTACCCGTTACATAACTTACGGTAAATGGCCCGCCTGGCTGACCGCC
CAACGACCCCCGCCCATTGACGTCAATAGTAACGCCAATAGGGACTTTCCATTGACGTCAATGGGTGGAG
TATTTACGGTAAACTGCCCACTTGGCAGTACATCAAGTGTATCATATGCCAAGTACGCCCCCTATTGACG
TCAATGACGGTAAATGGCCCGCCTGGCATTGTGCCCAGTACATGACCTTATGGGACTTTCCTACTTGGCA
GTACATCTACGTATTAGTCATCGCTATTACCATGGTCGAGGTGAGCCCCACGTTCTGCTTCACTCTCCCC
ATCTCCCCCCCCTCCCCACCCCCAATTTTGTATTTATTTATTTTTTAATTATTTTGTGCAGCGATGGGGG
CGGGGGGGGGGGGGGGGCGCGCGCCAGGCGGGGCGGGGCGGGGCGAGGGGCGGGGCGGGGCGAGGCGGAG
AGGTGCGGCGGCAGCCAATCAGAGCGGCGCGCTCCGAAAGTTTCCTTTTATGGCGAGGCGGCGGCGGCGG
CGGCCCTATAAAAAGCGAAGCGCGCGGCGGGCGGGAGTCGCTGCGACGCTGCCTTCGCCCCGTGCCCCGC
TCCGCCGCCGCCTCGCGCCGCCCGCCCCGGCTCTGACTGACCGCGTTACTCCCACAGGTGAGCGGGCGGG
ACGGCCCTTCTCCTCCGGGCTGTAATTAGCTGAGCAAGAGGTAAGGGTTTAAGGGATGGTTGGTTGGTGG
GGTATTAATGTTTAATTACCTGGAGCACCTGCCTGAAATCACTTTTTTTCAGGTTGGACCGGTGCCACCA
TGGACTATAAGGACCACGACGGAGACTACAAGGATCATGATATTGATTACAAAGACGATGACGATAAGAT
GGCCCCAAAGAAGAAGCGGAAGGTCGGTATCCACGGAGTCCCAGCAGCCGACAAGAAGTACAGCATCGGC
CTGGACATCGGCACCAACTCTGTGGGCTGGGCCGTGATCACCGACGAGTACAAGGTGCCCAGCAAGAAAT
TCAAGGTGCTGGGCAACACCGACCGGCACAGCATCAAGAAGAACCTGATCGGAGCCCTGCTGTTCGACAG
CGGCGAAACAGCCGAGGCCACCCGGCTGAAGAGAACCGCCAGAAGAAGATACACCAGACGGAAGAACCGG
ATCTGCTATCTGCAAGAGATCTTCAGCAACGAGATGGCCAAGGTGGACGACAGCTTCTTCCACAGACTGG
AAGAGTCCTTCCTGGTGGAAGAGGATAAGAAGCACGAGCGGCACCCCATCTTCGGCAACATCGTGGACGA
GGTGGCCTACCACGAGAAGTACCCCACCATCTACCACCTGAGAAAGAAACTGGTGGACAGCACCGACAAG
GCCGACCTGCGGCTGATCTATCTGGCCCTGGCCCACATGATCAAGTTCCGGGGCCACTTCCTGATCGAGG
GCGACCTGAACCCCGACAACAGCGACGTGGACAAGCTGTTCATCCAGCTGGTGCAGACCTACAACCAGCT
GTTCGAGGAAAACCCCATCAACGCCAGCGGCGTGGACGCCAAGGCCATCCTGTCTGCCAGACTGAGCAAG
AGCAGACGGCTGGAAAATCTGATCGCCCAGCTGCCCGGCGAGAAGAAGAATGGCCTGTTCGGAAACCTGA
TTGCCCTGAGCCTGGGCCTGACCCCCAACTTCAAGAGCAACTTCGACCTGGCCGAGGATGCCAAACTGCA
GCTGAGCAAGGACACCTACGACGACGACCTGGACAACCTGCTGGCCCAGATCGGCGACCAGTACGCCGAC
CTGTTTCTGGCCGCCAAGAACCTGTCCGACGCCATCCTGCTGAGCGACATCCTGAGAGTGAACACCGAGA
TCACCAAGGCCCCCCTGAGCGCCTCTATGATCAAGAGATACGACGAGCACCACCAGGACCTGACCCTGCT
GAAAGCTCTCGTGCGGCAGCAGCTGCCTGAGAAGTACAAAGAGATTTTCTTCGACCAGAGCAAGAACGGC
TACGCCGGCTACATTGACGGCGGAGCCAGCCAGGAAGAGTTCTACAAGTTCATCAAGCCCATCCTGGAAA
AGATGGACGGCACCGAGGAACTGCTCGTGAAGCTGAACAGAGAGGACCTGCTGCGGAAGCAGCGGACCTT
CGACAACGGCAGCATCCCCCACCAGATCCACCTGGGAGAGCTGCACGCCATTCTGCGGCGGCAGGAAGAT
TTTTACCCATTCCTGAAGGACAACCGGGAAAAGATCGAGAAGATCCTGACCTTCCGCATCCCCTACTACG
TGGGCCCTCTGGCCAGGGGAAACAGCAGATTCGCCTGGATGACCAGAAAGAGCGAGGAAACCATCACCCC
CTGGAACTTCGAGGAAGTGGTGGACAAGGGCGCTTCCGCCCAGAGCTTCATCGAGCGGATGACCAACTTC
GATAAGAACCTGCCCAACGAGAAGGTGCTGCCCAAGCACAGCCTGCTGTACGAGTACTTCACCGTGTATA
ACGAGCTGACCAAAGTGAAATACGTGACCGAGGGAATGAGAAAGCCCGCCTTCCTGAGCGGCGAGCAGAA
AAAGGCCATCGTGGACCTGCTGTTCAAGACCAACCGGAAAGTGACCGTGAAGCAGCTGAAAGAGGACTAC
TTCAAGAAAATCGAGTGCTTCGACTCCGTGGAAATCTCCGGCGTGGAAGATCGGTTCAACGCCTCCCTGG
GCACATACCACGATCTGCTGAAAATTATCAAGGACAAGGACTTCCTGGACAATGAGGAAAACGAGGACAT
TCTGGAAGATATCGTGCTGACCCTGACACTGTTTGAGGACAGAGAGATGATCGAGGAACGGCTGAAAACC
TATGCCCACCTGTTCGACGACAAAGTGATGAAGCAGCTGAAGCGGCGGAGATACACCGGCTGGGGCAGGC
TGAGCCGGAAGCTGATCAACGGCATCCGGGACAAGCAGTCCGGCAAGACAATCCTGGATTTCCTGAAGTC
CGACGGCTTCGCCAACAGAAACTTCATGCAGCTGATCCACGACGACAGCCTGACCTTTAAAGAGGACATC
CAGAAAGCCCAGGTGTCCGGCCAGGGCGATAGCCTGCACGAGCACATTGCCAATCTGGCCGGCAGCCCCG
CCATTAAGAAGGGCATCCTGCAGACAGTGAAGGTGGTGGACGAGCTCGTGAAAGTGATGGGCCGGCACAA
GCCCGAGAACATCGTGATCGAAATGGCCAGAGAGAACCAGACCACCCAGAAGGGACAGAAGAACAGCCGC
GAGAGAATGAAGCGGATCGAAGAGGGCATCAAAGAGCTGGGCAGCCAGATCCTGAAAGAACACCCCGTGG
AAAACACCCAGCTGCAGAACGAGAAGCTGTACCTGTACTACCTGCAGAATGGGCGGGATATGTACGTGGA
CCAGGAACTGGACATCAACCGGCTGTCCGACTACGATGTGGACCATATCGTGCCTCAGAGCTTTCTGAAG
GACGACTCCATCGACAACAAGGTGCTGACCAGAAGCGACAAGAACCGGGGCAAGAGCGACAACGTGCCCT
CCGAAGAGGTCGTGAAGAAGATGAAGAACTACTGGCGGCAGCTGCTGAACGCCAAGCTGATTACCCAGAG
AAAGTTCGACAATCTGACCAAGGCCGAGAGAGGCGGCCTGAGCGAACTGGATAAGGCCGGCTTCATCAAG
AGACAGCTGGTGGAAACCCGGCAGATCACAAAGCACGTGGCACAGATCCTGGACTCCCGGATGAACACTA
AGTACGACGAGAATGACAAGCTGATCCGGGAAGTGAAAGTGATCACCCTGAAGTCCAAGCTGGTGTCCGA
TTTCCGGAAGGATTTCCAGTTTTACAAAGTGCGCGAGATCAACAACTACCACCACGCCCACGACGCCTAC
CTGAACGCCGTCGTGGGAACCGCCCTGATCAAAAAGTACCCTAAGCTGGAAAGCGAGTTCGTGTACGGCG
ACTACAAGGTGTACGACGTGCGGAAGATGATCGCCAAGAGCGAGCAGGAAATCGGCAAGGCTACCGCCAA
GTACTTCTTCTACAGCAACATCATGAACTTTTTCAAGACCGAGATTACCCTGGCCAACGGCGAGATCCGG
AAGCGGCCTCTGATCGAGACAAACGGCGAAACCGGGGAGATCGTGTGGGATAAGGGCCGGGATTTTGCCA
CCGTGCGGAAAGTGCTGAGCATGCCCCAAGTGAATATCGTGAAAAAGACCGAGGTGCAGACAGGCGGCTT
CAGCAAAGAGTCTATCCTGCCCAAGAGGAACAGCGATAAGCTGATCGCCAGAAAGAAGGACTGGGACCCT
AAGAAGTACGGCGGCTTCGACAGCCCCACCGTGGCCTATTCTGTGCTGGTGGTGGCCAAAGTGGAAAAGG
GCAAGTCCAAGAAACTGAAGAGTGTGAAAGAGCTGCTGGGGATCACCATCATGGAAAGAAGCAGCTTCGA
GAAGAATCCCATCGACTTTCTGGAAGCCAAGGGCTACAAAGAAGTGAAAAAGGACCTGATCATCAAGCTG
CCTAAGTACTCCCTGTTCGAGCTGGAAAACGGCCGGAAGAGAATGCTGGCCTCTGCCGGCGAACTGCAGA
AGGGAAACGAACTGGCCCTGCCCTCCAAATATGTGAACTTCCTGTACCTGGCCAGCCACTATGAGAAGCT
GAAGGGCTCCCCCGAGGATAATGAGCAGAAACAGCTGTTTGTGGAACAGCACAAGCACTACCTGGACGAG
ATCATCGAGCAGATCAGCGAGTTCTCCAAGAGAGTGATCCTGGCCGACGCTAATCTGGACAAAGTGCTGT
CCGCCTACAACAAGCACCGGGATAAGCCCATCAGAGAGCAGGCCGAGAATATCATCCACCTGTTTACCCT
GACCAATCTGGGAGCCCCTGCCGCCTTCAAGTACTTTGACACCACCATCGACCGGAAGAGGTACACCAGC
ACCAAAGAGGTGCTGGACGCCACCCTGATCCACCAGAGCATCACCGGCCTGTACGAGACACGGATCGACC
TGTCTCAGCTGGGAGGCGACAAAAGGCCGGCGGCCACGAAAAAGGCCGGCCAGGCAAAAAAGAAAAAGTA
AGAATTCCTAGAGCTCGCTGATCAGCCTCGACTGTGCCTTCTAGTTGCCAGCCATCTGTTGTTTGCCCCT
CCCCCGTGCCTTCCTTGACCCTGGAAGGTGCCACTCCCACTGTCCTTTCCTAATAAAATGAGGAAATTGC
ATCGCATTGTCTGAGTAGGTGTCATTCTATTCTGGGGGGTGGGGTGGGGCAGGACAGCAAGGGGGAGGAT
TGGGAAGAGAATAGCAGGCATGCTGGGGAGCGGCCGCAGGAACCCCTAGTGATGGAGTTGGCCACTCCCT
CTCTGCGCGCTCGCTCGCTCACTGAGGCCGGGCGACCAAAGGTCGCCCGACGCCCGGGCTTTGCCCGGGC
GGCCTCAGTGAGCGAGCGAGCGCGCAGCTGCCTGCAGGGGCGCCTGATGCGGTATTTTCTCCTTACGCAT
CTGTGCGGTATTTCACACCGCATA
[142 nt withheld, positions 5695-5836]
C
[141 nt withheld, positions 5838-5978]
CCTTTGACGTTGGAGTCCACGTTCTTT
[37 nt withheld, positions 6006-6042]
ACCCTATCTCGGGCTATTCTTTTGATTTATAAGGGATTTTGCCGATTTCGGCCTATTGGTTAAAAAATGA
GCTGATTTAACAAAAATTTAACGCGAATTTTAACAAAATATTAACGTTTACAATTTTATGGTGCACTCTC
AGTACAATCTGCTCTGATGCCGCATAGTTAAGCCAGCCCCGACACCCGCCAACACCCGCTGACGCGCCCT
GACGGGCTTGTCTGCTCCCGGCATCCGCTTACAGACAAGCTGTGACCGTCTCCGGGAGCTGCATGTGTCA
GAGGTTTTCACCGTCATCACCGAAACGCGCGAGACGAAAGGGCCTCGTGATACGCCTATTTTTATAGGTT
AATGTCATGATAATAATGGTTTCTTAGACGTCAGGTGGCACTTTTCGGGGAAATGTGCGCGGAACCCCTA
TTTGTTTATTTTTCTAAATACATTCAAATATGTATCCGCTCATGAGACAATAACCCTGATAAATGCTTCA
ATAATATTGAAAAAGGAAGAGTATGAGTATTCAACATTTCCGTGTCGCCCTTATTCCCTTTTTTGCGGCA
TTTTGCCTTCCTGTTTTTGCTCACCCAGAAACGCTGGTGAAAGTAAAAGATGCTGAAGATCAGTTGGGTG
CACGAGTGGGTTACATCGAACTGGATCTCAACAGCGGTAAGATCCTTGAGAGTTTTCGCCCCGAAGAACG
TTTTCCAATGATGAGCACTTTTAAAGTTCTGCTATGTGGCGCGGTATTATCCCGTATTGACGCCGGGCAA
GAGCAACTCGGTCGCCGCATACACTATTCTCAGAATGACTTGGTTGAGTACTCACCAGTCACAGAAAAGC
ATCTTACGGATGGCATGACAGTAAGAGAATTATGCAGTGCTGCCATAACCATGAGTGATAACACTGCGGC
CAACTTACTTCTGACAACGATCGGAGGACCGAAGGAGCTAACCGCTTTTTTGCACAACATGGGGGATCAT
GTAACTCGCCTTGATCGTTGGGAACCGGAGCTGAATGAAGCCATACCAAACGACGAGCGTGACACCACGA
TGCCTGTAGCAATGGCAACAACGTTGCGCAAACTATTAACTGGCGAACTACTTACTCTAGCTTCCCGGCA
ACAATTAATAGACTGGATGGAGGCGGATAAAGTTGCAGGACCACTTCTGCGCTCGGCCCTTCCGGCTGGC
TGGTTTATTGCTGATAAATCTGGAGCCGGTGAGCGTGGAAGCCGCGGTATCATTGCAGCACTGGGGCCAG
ATGGTAAGCCCTCCCGTATCGTAGTTATCTACACGACGGGGAGTCAGGCAACTATGGATGAACGAAATAG
ACAGATCGCTGAGATAGGTGCCTCACTGATTAAGCATTGGTAACTGTCAGACCAAGTTTACTCATATATA
CTTTAGATTGATTTAAAACTTCATTTTTAATTTAAAAGGATCTAGGTGAAGATCCTTTTTGATAATCTCA
TGACCAAAATCCCTTAACGTGAGTTTTCGTTCCACTGAGCGTCAGACCCCGTAGAAAAGATCAAAGGATC
TTCTTGAGATCCTTTTTTTCTGCGCGTAATCTGCTGCTTGCAAACAAAAAAACCACCGCTACCAGCGGTG
GTTTGTTTGCCGGATCAAGAGCTACCAACTCTTTTTCCGAAGGTAACTGGCTTCAGCAGAGCGCAGATAC
CAAATACTGTCCTTCTAGTGTAGCCGTAGTTAGGCCACCACTTCAAGAACTCTGTAGCACCGCCTACATA
CCTCGCTCTGCTAATCCTGTTACCAGTGGCTGCTGCCAGTGGCGATAAGTCGTGTCTTACCGGGTTGGAC
TCAAGACGATAGTTACCGGATAAGGCGCAGCGGTCGGGCTGAACGGGGGGTTCGTGCACACAGCCCAGCT
TGGAGCGAACGACCTACACCGAACTGAGATACCTACAGCGTGAGCTATGAGAAAGCGCCACGCTTCCCGA
AGGGAGAAAGGCGGACAGGTATCCGGTAAGCGGCAGGGTCGGAACAGGAGAGCGCACGAGGGAGCTTCCA
GGGGGAAACGCCTGGTATCTTTATAGTCCTGTCGGGTTTCGCCACCTCTGACTTGAGCGTCGATTTTTGT
GATGCTCGTCAGGGGGGCGGAGCCTATGGAAAAACGCCAGCAACGCGGCCTTTTTACGGTTCCTGGCCTT
TTGCTGGCCTTTTGCTCACATGTGAGGGCCTATTTCCCATGATTCCTTCATATTTGCATATACGATACAA
GGCTGTTAGAGAGATAATTGGAATTAATTTGACTGTAAACACAAAGATATTAGTACAAAATACGTGACGT
AGAAAGTAATAATTTCTTGGGTAGTTTGCAGTTTTAAAATTATGTTTTAAAATGGACTATCATATGCTTA
CCGTAACTTGAAAGTATTTCGATTTCTTGGCTTTATATATCTTGTGGAAAGGACGAAACACCAAACAGCT
AGAGCAAAGTGCGTTT
Features (pLannotate 1.2.2; 18 found; start..end, strand, type, name):
     79..122     +  misc_RNA       gRNA scaffold (fragment): guide RNA scaffold for the Streptococcus pyogenes CRISPR/Cas9 system
    169..454     +  enhancer       CMV enhancer: human cytomegalovirus immediate early enhancer; contains an 18-bp deletion relative to the standard CMV enhancer
    456..733     +  promoter       chicken β-actin promoter: No description available
    734..962     +  intron         hybrid intron: hybrid between chicken β-actin (CBA) and minute virus of mice (MMV) introns (Gray et al., 2011)
   1100..2701    +  CDS            Cas9(N): N-terminal portion of Streptococcus pyogenes Cas9 (Zetsche et al., 2015)
   2702..5200    +  CDS            Cas9(C): C-terminal portion of Streptococcus pyogenes Cas9 (Zetsche et al., 2015)
   5201..5248    +  CDS            nucleoplasmin NLS: bipartite nuclear localization signal from nucleoplasmin
   5282..5393    +  polyA_signal   bGH poly(A) signal: bovine growth hormone polyadenylation signal
   5498..5638    +  repeat_region  AAV2 ITR: inverted terminal repeat of adeno-associated virus serotype 2 inverted
   5643..5694    -  misc_feature   bom (fragment): basis of mobility region from pBR322
   5713..6093    +  rep_origin     M13 ori (sequence partly withheld): M13 bacteriophage origin of replication; arrow indicates direction of (+) strand synthesis
   6169..6218    -  misc_feature   bom (fragment): basis of mobility region from pBR322
   6320..6355    -  CDS            rop (fragment): Rop protein, which maintains plasmids at low copy number; rop
   6450..6554    +  promoter       AmpR promoter: bla
   6555..7415    +  CDS            AmpR: β-lactamase; bla; confers resistance to ampicillin, carbenicillin, and related antibiotics
   7586..8174    +  rep_origin     ori: high-copy-number ColE1/pMB1/pBR322/pUC origin of replication
   8236..8476    +  promoter       U6 promoter: RNA polymerase III promoter for human U6 snRNA
   8505..72      +  misc_RNA       gRNA scaffold (across the origin): guide RNA scaffold for the Streptococcus pyogenes CRISPR/Cas9 system
