[The description below was written by a language model from this plasmid's Addgene catalogue record and pLannotate feature annotations shown in this document.]
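Description:
pZBTB5.1.0-gDNA is a mammalian CRISPR expression plasmid built on the pX330 backbone, delivering both Streptococcus pyogenes Cas9 and a single guide RNA directed against the human transcription factor gene ZBTB5 from one vector of about 8.5 kb. It is propagated in E. coli as a high-copy plasmid through a ColE1/pUC-type origin and selected with ampicillin via the β-lactamase gene and its own promoter. The backbone also carries an M13 phage origin, a single annotated AAV2 inverted terminal repeat, and short bom and rop fragments, which are backbone remnants rather than functional parts of the design.

Two expression units make up the payload. A human U6 RNA polymerase III promoter drives the guide RNA: a 20-nucleotide ZBTB5 target sequence was inserted between the two BbsI sites, which were destroyed in cloning, directly upstream of the S. pyogenes gRNA scaffold. The PAM listed in the catalogue entry belongs to the genomic target and is not present in the plasmid. The scaffold spans the numbering origin of the circular sequence, so it appears as split annotations. The second unit uses a CMV enhancer, chicken β-actin promoter and hybrid intron to express Cas9, which is annotated as adjoining N- and C-terminal portions forming one continuous coding region. This is followed by a C-terminal nucleoplasmin nuclear localization signal and a bovine growth hormone polyadenylation signal. There is no mammalian selection marker or reporter among the annotated features.

The depositor notes that the plasmid is meant to be used together with a companion pZBTB5-donor plasmid, which suggests Cas9 cleavage at the ZBTB5 locus to promote donor-templated editing. The record does not describe the intended modification.
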