Addgene plasmid #112399: pZBTB5.1.0-gDNA
Purpose: CRISPR plasmid for expression of Cas9 and gRNA targeting human transcription factor ZBTB5
Depositing lab: Kevin White.
Backbone
  Vector backbone: pX330
  Backbone manufacturer: Zhang lab (Addgene plasmid ID: 42230)
  Vector type: Mammalian Expression, CRISPR
Growth in bacteria
  Bacterial resistance: Ampicillin, 100 μg/mL
  Growth temperature: 37°C
  Growth strain: DH5alpha
  Copy number: High Copy
Gene/Insert
  Gene/Insert name: ZBTB5
  gRNA/shRNA sequence: AAACAGCTAGAGCAAAGTGC TGG
  Species: H. sapiens (human)
  Entrez Gene: ZBTB5
  Cloning method: Restriction Enzyme; 5′ cloning site BbsI (destroyed during cloning); 3′ cloning site BbsI (destroyed during cloning)
  Sequencing primers: 5′ hU6-F (5'-GAGGGCCTATTTCCCATGATT-3')
Terms and licenses: Academic/Nonprofit Terms; Industry Terms: Not Available to Industry
Depositor comments: gRNA sequence listed includes 20 nucleotide target sequence, followed by the uncloned PAM sequence. The PAM sequence is not present in the plasmid. Use with plasmid pZBTB5-donor.
How to cite: pZBTB5.1.0-gDNA was a gift from Kevin White (Addgene plasmid # 112399 ; http://n2t.net/addgene:112399 ; RRID:Addgene_112399)
